>Addgene plasmid #146589 | pCIneo-lambdaN-HA-HsTNRC6A-siRNAres_I | depositor full sequence | sequence record 289035 | Full Sequence
TCAATATTGGCCATTAGCCATATTATTCATTGGTTATATAGCATAAATCAATATTGGCTATTGGCCATTG
CATACGTTGTATCTATATCATAATATGTACATTTATATTGGCTCATGTCCAATATGACCGCCATGTTGGC
ATTGATTATTGACTAGTTATTAATAGTAATCAATTACGGGGTCATTAGTTCATAGCCCATATATGGAGTT
CCGCGTTACATAACTTACGGTAAATGGCCCGCCTGGCTGACCGCCCAACGACCCCCGCCCATTGACGTCA
ATAATGACGTATGTTCCCATAGTAACGCCAATAGGGACTTTCCATTGACGTCAATGGGTGGAGTATTTAC
GGTAAACTGCCCACTTGGCAGTACATCAAGTGTATCATATGCCAAGTCCGCCCCCTATTGACGTCAATGA
CGGTAAATGGCCCGCCTGGCATTATGCCCAGTACATGACCTTACGGGACTTTCCTACTTGGCAGTACATC
TACGTATTAGTCATCGCTATTACCATGGTGATGCGGTTTTGGCAGTACACCAATGGGCGTGGATAGCGGT
TTGACTCACGGGGATTTCCAAGTCTCCACCCCATTGACGTCAATGGGAGTTTGTTTTGGCACCAAAATCA
ACGGGACTTTCCAAAATGTCGTAACAACTGCGATCGCCCGCCCCGTTGACGCAAATGGGCGGTAGGCGTG
TACGGTGGGAGGTCTATATAAGCAGAGCTCGTTTAGTGAACCGTCAGATCACTAGAAGCTTTATTGCGGT
AGTTTATCACAGTTAAATTGCTAACGCAGTCAGTGCTTCTGACACAACAGTCTCGAACTTAAGCTGCAGT
GACTCTCTTAAGGTAGCCTTGCAGAAGTTGGTCGTGAGGCACTGGGCAGGTAAGTATCAAGGTTACAAGA
CAGGTTTAAGGAGACCAATAGAAACTGGGCTTGTCGAGACAGAGAAGACTCTTGCGTTTCTGATAGGCAC
CTATTGGTCTTACTGACATCCACTTTGCCTTTCTCTCCACAGGTGTCCACTCCCAGTTCAATTACAGCTC
TTAAGGCTAGAGTACTTAATACGACTCACTATAGGCTAGCCACCATGGACGCACAAACACGACGACGTGA
GCGTCGCGCTGAGAAACAAGCTCAATGGAAAGCTGCAAACCCACCGCTCGAGATGGCTTACCCATACGAT
GTTCCAGATTACGCTATGGATGCTGATTCTGCCTCCAGTTCTGAATCAGAGAGAAACATCACTATCATGG
CTTCAGGGAACACAGGTGGTGAAAAAGATGGCCTTCGGAATAGCACTGGACTTGGTTCCCAAAACAAGTT
TGTAGTTGGTAGCAGCAGCAATAATGTGGGCCATGGAAGTAGTACTGGGCCATGGGGTTTTTCCCATGGA
GCCATAATAAGCACATGTCAGGTCTCTGTGGATGCTCCTGAAAGCAAATCTGAAAGTAGCAACAATAGAA
TGAATGCTTGGGGCACTGTAAGTTCTTCATCAAATGGAGGGTTAAATCCAAGCACTTTGAATTCAGCTAG
CAACCATGGTGCCTGGCCAGTATTAGAGAACAATGGACTTGCCCTAAAAGGGCCTGTAGGGAGTGGTAGT
TCTGGCATTAATATTCAGTGCAGTACTATAGGCCAGATGCCTAACAATCAGAGTATTAACTCTAAAGTGA
GTGGTGGTTCTACCCATGGTACCTGGGGAAGCCTTCAGGAAACTTGTGAATCTGAAGTAAGTGGTACACA
GAAGGTTTCATTCAGTGGTCAACCTCAAAATATTACCACTGAAATGACTGGACCAAATAACACTACTAAC
TTTATGACCTCTAGTTTACCAAACTCCGGTTCAGTGCAGAATAATGAGCTGCCTAGTAGTAACACAGGGG
CCTGGCGTGTGAGCACAATGAATCATCCTCAGATGCAGGCTCCATCAGGTATGAATGGCACTTCCCTTTC
TCACCTTAGCAATGGAGAGTCAAAAAGTGGAGGCTCTTATGGTACTACATGGGGTGCCTATGGTTCTAAT
TACTCTGGAGACAAATGTTCAGGCCCTAATGGCCAAGCTAATGGTGACACTGTGAATGCAACTCTAATGC
AGCCTGGCGTAAATGGTCCTATGGGCACTAACTTTCAAGTTAACACAAACAAAGGAGGTGGTGTGTGGGA
ATCTGGTGCAGCAAACTCCCAGAGTACATCATGGGGAAGTGGAAATGGCGCAAATTCTGGAGGAAGTCGA
AGAGGATGGGGAACCCCTGCACAAAACACTGGCACTAATTTACCCAGCGTTGAGTGGAACAAACTGCCTA
GCAATCAGCATTCCAATGATAGTGCAAATGGCAATGGTAAGACGTTTACAAATGGATGGAAATCTACTGA
GGAAGAGGATCAGGGTTCTGCCACATCTCAGACAAATGAGCAAAGCAGTGTGTGGGCCAAAACAGGAGGT
ACAGTGGAGAGCGATGGTAGTACAGAAAGCACTGGACGCCTTGAGGAAAAAGGAACTGGGGAAAGTCAGA
GTAGAGACAGAAGAAAAATTGATCAGCACACATTACTCCAAAGCATTGTAAACAGAACTGACTTAGATCC
ACGTGTCCTGTCCAACTCTGGTTGGGGACAGACTCCTATTAAGCAGAATACTGCCTGGGATACAGAAACA
TCACCTAGAGGGGAACGAAAGACTGACAATGGGACAGAGGCCTGGGGAAGCTCTGCAACACAGACTTTTA
ACTCAGGGGCATGTATAGATAAGACTAGCCCTAATGGTAATGATACCTCATCTGTATCAGGGTGGGGCGA
TCCCAAACCTGCTCTGAGGTGGGGAGATTCCAAAGGCTCAAACTGCCAGGGGGGGTGGGAAGATGATTCT
GCTGCTACAGGAATGGTCAAGAGCAATCAGTGGGGGAATTGCAAAGAGGAGAAGGCTGCATGGAATGACT
CGCAAAAGAATAAACAGGGATGGGGTGATGGACAAAAATCAAGCCAAGGGTGGTCTGTTTCTGCCAGTGA
TAACTGGGGAGAAACTTCAAGGAATAACCATTGGGGTGAGGCCAATAAGAAATCCAGCTCAGGAGGTAGT
GACAGTGACAGGTCCGTTTCCGGTTGGAACGAACTTGGTAAAACTAGTTCTTTCACTTGGGGAAACAACA
TAAATCCAAATAATTCATCAGGATGGGATGAATCTTCTAAACCTACTCCTTCCCAGGGATGGGGAGACCC
TCCAAAGTCTAATCAGTCTCTAGGTTGGGGAGATTCGTCAAAGCCAGTCAGCTCTCCAGACTGGAACAAG
CAACAAGACATTGTTGGATCTTGGGGAATCCCACCAGCTACAGGCAAACCTCCTGGTACAGGCTGGCTGG
GGGGACCTATACCAGCCCCAGCAAAAGAAGAAGAACCCACAGGCTGGGAGGAACCATCCCCAGAATCTAT
ACGTCGCAAAATGGAGATTGATGATGGAACTTCAGCTTGGGGAGATCCAAGCAAATACAACTACAAAAAT
GTGAACATGTGGAACAAAAACGTCCCAAATGGCAACAGCCGTTCAGACCAGCAAGCACAGGTACATCAGC
TGCTAACGCCTGCAAGTGCCATCTCAAACAAAGAGGCAAGCAGTGGCTCTGGCTGGGGTGAGCCCTGGGG
GGAGCCTTCTACTCCAGCCACAACTGTGGATAATGGTACTTCAGCATGGGGTAAGCCCATAGACAGTGGT
CCCAGCTGGGGGGAACCCATTGCTGCGGCATCCAGCACATCCACGTGGGGCTCCAGCTCTGTTGGTCCAC
AAGCATTAAGCAAATCTGGGCCAAAATCTATGCAAGATGGCTGGTGTGGTGATGATATGCCATTGCCTGG
AAATCGCCCCACTGGCTGGGAAGAGGAAGAGGATGTGGAGATTGGAATGTGGAATAGTAATTCATCTCAA
GAGCTTAACTCATCTTTAAATTGGCCACCATATACAAAGAAAATGTCATCGAAGGGTCTGAGTGGCAAAA
AAAGGAGAAGGGAAAGGGGAATGATGAAAGGTGGAAACAAACAAGAAGAAGCGTGGATAAATCCATTTGT
TAAACAGTTTTCAAACATCAGTTTTTCGAGAGACTCACCAGAGGAAAATGTACAAAGCAATAAGATGGAC
CTTTCTGGAGGAATGTTACAAGACAAACGAATGGAGATAGATAAACATAGCCTAAATATTGGTGATTACA
ATCGAACGGTCGGGAAAGGCCCTGGTTCTCGGCCTCAGATTTCCAAAGAGTCTTCCATGGAGCGCAATCC
TTATTTTGATAAGGATGGCATTGTAGCAGATGAATCCCAAAACATGCAGTTTATGTCCAGTCAAAGCATG
AAGCTTCCCCCTTCAAATAGTGCACTACCTAACCAGGCCCTTGGCTCCATAGCAGGGCTGGGTATGCAAA
ACTTGAATTCTGTTAGACAGAATGGCAATCCCAGTATGTTTGGTGTTGGAAACACAGCAGCACAACCCCG
GGGCATGCAGCAGCCTCCAGCACAACCTCTTAGTTCATCTCAACCCAACCTGCGGGCCCAGGTGCCTCCT
CCATTACTCTCCCCTCAGGTTCCAGTTTCATTGCTGAAGTATGCACCAAACAACGGTGGCCTGAATCCAC
TCTTTGGCCCTCAACAGGTAGCCATGCTGAACCAGCTATCCCAGCTAAACCAGCTTTCTCAGATCTCCCA
GTTACAGCGATTGTTAGCGCAGCAGCAAAGGGCGCAGAGTCAGAGAAGCGTGCCTTCTGGGAACCGGCCG
CAGCAAGACCAGCAGGGTCGACCTCTTAGTGTGCAGCAGCAAATGATGCAACAATCTCGTCAACTTGATC
CAAACCTGTTGGTGAAGCAGCAGACTCCACCATCTCAGCAGCAGCCACTCCATCAGCCAGCCATGAAGTC
TTTCCTTGACAATGTCATGCCCCACACTACACCTGAGCTGCAAAAAGGGCCATCACCAATAAATGCTTTC
AGCAACTTCCCTATAGGCTTGAACTCAAACTTGAATGTAAATATGGATATGAACAGTATTAAAGAGCCAC
AGTCAAGACTAAGGAAGTGGACGACAGTGGACAGCATTTCTGTGAACACATCTTTGGATCAAAACTCCAG
CAAACATGGTGCTATTTCAAGTGGTTTCAGGCTGGAAGAGTCTCCATTTGTTCCCTATGACTTTATGAAC
AGCAGTACTTCACCAGCCAGTCCTCCAGGTTCAATAGGAGATGGCTGGCCACGTGCCAAATCGCCTAACG
GCTCTAGCAGTGTTAATTGGCCACCAGAATTTCGTCCTGGTGAGCCATGGAAAGGTTATCCAAACATTGA
CCCTGAAACTGACCCTTACGTCACTCCTGGCAGTGTCATAAACAATCTTTCAATTAATACTGTGCGGGAA
GTTGACCACCTCAGGGACAGGAACAGTGGGTCATCCTCATCCTTGAACACCACGCTGCCTTCAACTAGTG
CCTGGTCATCCATTCGTGCCTCCAACTACAACGTTCCCCTCAGCAGTACAGCACAAAGCACTTCAGCCAG
AAATAGTGATTCCAAATTGACATGGTCTCCTGGTTCAGTTACAAACACCTCTCTGGCTCATGAGCTGTGG
AAGGTCCCTTTGCCACCTAAAAACATCACTGCTCCGTCCCGCCCACCTCCGGGACTGACTGGTCAGAAGC
CACCCTTGTCTACGTGGGATAATTCTCCCCTTCGTATAGGTGGAGGATGGGGAAATTCTGACGCCAGATA
TACCCCAGGTTCCAGCTGGGGTGAGAGCAGCTCAGGGAGAATAACAAATTGGCTTGTTCTAAAAAACCTT
ACACCTCAGATCGATGGCTCAACTCTGCGCACTCTGTGCATGCAGCACGGCCCGCTGATCACATTCCACC
TGAACCTCCCTCACGGAAATGCTCTGGTCCGCTACAGTTCAAAAGAAGAGGTAGTGGAGGCACAAAAGTC
TCTGCACATGTGTGTACTGGGGAACACTACTATTCTTGCTGAGTTTGCCAGTGAAGAGGAGATCAGTCGT
TTCTTTGCACAAAGCCAGTCTCTGACCCCTTCTCCCGGCTGGCAGTCTCTCGGGTCCAGCCAGAGCCGGC
TGGGCTCCCTCGACTGTTCCCACTCATTCTCCAGCCGGACCGATCTCAATCACTGGAATGGTGCTGGGCT
GTCGGGAACTAACTGTGGAGACCTTCACGGCACTTCACTCTGGGGGACCCCGCATTATTCCACAAGCCTG
TGGGGTCCCCCAAGCAGCAGCGACCCCCGAGGAATTAGCAGCCCATCTCCCATTAACGCTTTTCTTTCTG
TTGACCACCTGGGTGGGGGTGGAGAGTCCATGTAAGCGGCCGCTTCCCTTTAGTGAGGGTTAATGCTTCG
AGCAGACATGATAAGATACATTGATGAGTTTGGACAAACCACAACTAGAATGCAGTGAAAAAAATGCTTT
ATTTGTGAAATTTGTGATGCTATTGCTTTATTTGTAACCATTATAAGCTGCAATAAACAAGTAACAACAA
TTGCATTCATTTTATGTTTCAGGTTCAGGGGGAGATGTGGGAGGTTTTTTAAAGCAAGTAAAACCTCTAC
AAATGTGGTAAAATCCGATAAGGATCGATCCGGGCTGGCGTAATAGCGAAGAGGCCCGCACCGATCGCCC
TTCCCAACAGTTGCGCAGCCTGAATGGCGAATGG
[124 nt withheld, positions 6685-6808]
C
[91 nt withheld, positions 6810-6900]
A
[49 nt withheld, positions 6902-6950]
CCTTTGACGTTGGAGTCCACGTTCTTT
[37 nt withheld, positions 6978-7014]
ACCCTATCTCGGTCTATTCTTTTGATTTATAAGGGATTTTGCCGATTTCGGCCTATTGGTTAAAAAATGA
GCTGATTTAACAAAAATTTAACGCGAATTTTAACAAAATATTAACGCTTACAATTTCCTGATGCGGTATT
TTCTCCTTACGCATCTGTGCGGTATTTCACACCGCATACGCGGATCTGCGCAGCACCATGGCCTGAAATA
ACCTCTGAAAGAGGAACTTGGTTAGGTACCTTCTGAGGCGGAAAGAACCAGCTGTGGAATGTGTGTCAGT
TAGGGTGTGGAAAGTCCCCAGGCTCCCCAGCAGGCAGAAGTATGCAAAGCATGCATCTCAATTAGTCAGC
AACCAGGTGTGGAAAGTCCCCAGGCTCCCCAGCAGGCAGAAGTATGCAAAGCATGCATCTCAATTAGTCA
GCAACCATAGTCCCGCCCCTAACTCCGCCCATCCCGCCCCTAACTCCGCCCAGTTCCGCCCATTCTCCGC
CCCATGGCTGACTAATTTTTTTTATTTATGCAGAGGCCGAGGCCGCCTCGGCCTCTGAGCTATTCCAGAA
GTAGTGAGGAGGCTTTTTTGGAGGCCTAGGCTTTTGCAAAAAGCTTGATTCTTCTGACACAACAGTCTCG
AACTTAAGGCTAGAGCCACCATGATTGAACAAGATGGATTGCACGCAGGTTCTCCGGCCGCTTGGGTGGA
GAGGCTATTCGGCTATGACTGGGCACAACAGACAATCGGCTGCTCTGATGCCGCCGTGTTCCGGCTGTCA
GCGCAGGGGCGCCCGGTTCTTTTTGTCAAGACCGACCTGTCCGGTGCCCTGAATGAACTGCAGGACGAGG
CAGCGCGGCTATCGTGGCTGGCCACGACGGGCGTTCCTTGCGCAGCTGTGCTCGACGTTGTCACTGAAGC
GGGAAGGGACTGGCTGCTATTGGGCGAAGTGCCGGGGCAGGATCTCCTGTCATCTCACCTTGCTCCTGCC
GAGAAAGTATCCATCATGGCTGATGCAATGCGGCGGCTGCATACGCTTGATCCGGCTACCTGCCCATTCG
ACCACCAAGCGAAACATCGCATCGAGCGAGCACGTACTCGGATGGAAGCCGGTCTTGTCGATCAGGATGA
TCTGGACGAAGAGCATCAGGGGCTCGCGCCAGCCGAACTGTTCGCCAGGCTCAAGGCGCGCATGCCCGAC
GGCGAGGATCTCGTCGTGACCCATGGCGATGCCTGCTTGCCGAATATCATGGTGGAAAATGGCCGCTTTT
CTGGATTCATCGACTGTGGCCGGCTGGGTGTGGCGGACCGCTATCAGGACATAGCGTTGGCTACCCGTGA
TATTGCTGAAGAGCTTGGCGGCGAATGGGCTGACCGCTTCCTCGTGCTTTACGGTATCGCCGCTCCCGAT
TCGCAGCGCATCGCCTTCTATCGCCTTCTTGACGAGTTCTTCTGAGCGGGACTCTGGGGTTCGAAATGAC
CGACCAAGCGACGCCCAACCTGCCATCACGATGGCCGCAATAAAATATCTTTATTTTCATTACATCTGTG
TGTTGGTTTTTTGTGTGAATCGATAGCGATAAGGATCCGCGTATGGTGCACTCTCAGTACAATCTGCTCT
GATGCCGCATAGTTAAGCCAGCCCCGACACCCGCCAACACCCGCTGACGCGCCCTGACGGGCTTGTCTGC
TCCCGGCATCCGCTTACAGACAAGCTGTGACCGTCTCCGGGAGCTGCATGTGTCAGAGGTTTTCACCGTC
ATCACCGAAACGCGCGAGACGAAAGGGCCTCGTGATACGCCTATTTTTATAGGTTAATGTCATGATAATA
ATGGTTTCTTAGACGTCAGGTGGCACTTTTCGGGGAAATGTGCGCGGAACCCCTATTTGTTTATTTTTCT
AAATACATTCAAATATGTATCCGCTCATGAGACAATAACCCTGATAAATGCTTCAATAATATTGAAAAAG
GAAGAGTATGAGTATTCAACATTTCCGTGTCGCCCTTATTCCCTTTTTTGCGGCATTTTGCCTTCCTGTT
TTTGCTCACCCAGAAACGCTGGTGAAAGTAAAAGATGCTGAAGATCAGTTGGGTGCACGAGTGGGTTACA
TCGAACTGGATCTCAACAGCGGTAAGATCCTTGAGAGTTTTCGCCCCGAAGAACGTTTTCCAATGATGAG
CACTTTTAAAGTTCTGCTATGTGGCGCGGTATTATCCCGTATTGACGCCGGGCAAGAGCAACTCGGTCGC
CGCATACACTATTCTCAGAATGACTTGGTTGAGTACTCACCAGTCACAGAAAAGCATCTTACGGATGGCA
TGACAGTAAGAGAATTATGCAGTGCTGCCATAACCATGAGTGATAACACTGCGGCCAACTTACTTCTGAC
AACGATCGGAGGACCGAAGGAGCTAACCGCTTTTTTGCACAACATGGGGGATCATGTAACTCGCCTTGAT
CGTTGGGAACCGGAGCTGAATGAAGCCATACCAAACGACGAGCGTGACACCACGATGCCTGTAGCAATGG
CAACAACGTTGCGCAAACTATTAACTGGCGAACTACTTACTCTAGCTTCCCGGCAACAATTAATAGACTG
GATGGAGGCGGATAAAGTTGCAGGACCACTTCTGCGCTCGGCCCTTCCGGCTGGCTGGTTTATTGCTGAT
AAATCTGGAGCCGGTGAGCGTGGGTCTCGCGGTATCATTGCAGCACTGGGGCCAGATGGTAAGCCCTCCC
GTATCGTAGTTATCTACACGACGGGGAGTCAGGCAACTATGGATGAACGAAATAGACAGATCGCTGAGAT
AGGTGCCTCACTGATTAAGCATTGGTAACTGTCAGACCAAGTTTACTCATATATACTTTAGATTGATTTA
AAACTTCATTTTTAATTTAAAAGGATCTAGGTGAAGATCCTTTTTGATAATCTCATGACCAAAATCCCTT
AACGTGAGTTTTCGTTCCACTGAGCGTCAGACCCCGTAGAAAAGATCAAAGGATCTTCTTGAGATCCTTT
TTTTCTGCGCGTAATCTGCTGCTTGCAAACAAAAAAACCACCGCTACCAGCGGTGGTTTGTTTGCCGGAT
CAAGAGCTACCAACTCTTTTTCCGAAGGTAACTGGCTTCAGCAGAGCGCAGATACCAAATACTGTTCTTC
TAGTGTAGCCGTAGTTAGGCCACCACTTCAAGAACTCTGTAGCACCGCCTACATACCTCGCTCTGCTAAT
CCTGTTACCAGTGGCTGCTGCCAGTGGCGATAAGTCGTGTCTTACCGGGTTGGACTCAAGACGATAGTTA
CCGGATAAGGCGCAGCGGTCGGGCTGAACGGGGGGTTCGTGCACACAGCCCAGCTTGGAGCGAACGACCT
ACACCGAACTGAGATACCTACAGCGTGAGCTATGAGAAAGCGCCACGCTTCCCGAAGGGAGAAAGGCGGA
CAGGTATCCGGTAAGCGGCAGGGTCGGAACAGGAGAGCGCACGAGGGAGCTTCCAGGGGGAAACGCCTGG
TATCTTTATAGTCCTGTCGGGTTTCGCCACCTCTGACTTGAGCGTCGATTTTTGTGATGCTCGTCAGGGG
GGCGGAGCCTATGGAAAAACGCCAGCAACGCGGCCTTTTTACGGTTCCTGGCCTTTTGCTGGCCTTTTGC
TCACATGGCTCGACAGATCT
Features (pLannotate 1.2.2; 19 found; start..end, strand, type, name):
    140..517     +  enhancer       CMV enhancer: human cytomegalovirus immediate early enhancer
    518..729     +  promoter       CMV promoter: human cytomegalovirus (CMV) immediate early promoter
    890..1022    +  intron         chimeric intron: chimera between introns from human β-globin and immunoglobulin heavy chain genes
   1067..1085    +  promoter       T7 promoter: promoter for bacteriophage T7 RNA polymerase
   1128..6332    +  CDS            TNRC6A (fragment): TNR6A_HUMAN - Also known as CAGH26, KIAA1460, TNRC6. Experimental evidence at protein level: Swiss-Prot protein existence level 1. Plays a role in RNA-mediated gene silencing by both micro- RNAs (miRNAs) and short interfering RNAs (siRNAs). Required for miRNA- dependent repression of translation and for siRNA-dependent endonucleolytic cleavage of complementary mRNAs by argonaute family proteins. As a scaffolding protein, associates with argonaute proteins bound to partially complementary mRNAs, and can simultaneously recruit CCR4-NOT and PAN deadenylase complexes. From Homo sapiens (Human).
   6347..6364    -  promoter       T3 promoter (fragment): promoter for bacteriophage T3 RNA polymerase
   6373..6502    -  polyA_signal   SV40 poly(A) signal: SV40 polyadenylation signal
   6522..6590    -  CDS            large T antigen (fragment): large T antigen from SV40 (simian virus 40)
   6614..6681    +  CDS            lacZα (fragment): LacZα fragment of β-galactosidase; lacZ fragment
   6685..7113    +  rep_origin     f1 ori (sequence partly withheld): f1 bacteriophage origin of replication; arrow indicates direction of (+) strand synthesis
   7141..7192    -  misc_feature   bom (fragment): basis of mobility region from pBR322
   7257..7614    +  promoter       SV40 promoter: SV40 enhancer and early promoter
   7665..8456    +  CDS            neo: KKA2_KLEPN - Also known as kan, nptII. Experimental evidence at protein level: Swiss-Prot protein existence level 1. Resistance to kanamycin, neomycin, paromomycin, ribostamycin, butirosin and gentamicin B. From Klebsiella pneumoniae.
   8523..8571    +  polyA_signal   poly(A) signal: synthetic polyadenylation signal
   8591..8645    -  misc_feature   bom (fragment): basis of mobility region from pBR322
   8747..8782    -  CDS            rop (fragment): Rop protein, which maintains plasmids at low copy number; rop
   8877..8981    +  promoter       AmpR promoter: bla
   8982..9842    +  CDS            AmpR: β-lactamase; bla; confers resistance to ampicillin, carbenicillin, and related antibiotics
  10013..10601   +  rep_origin     ori: high-copy-number ColE1/pMB1/pBR322/pUC origin of replication
