[The description below was written by a language model from this plasmid's Addgene catalogue record and pLannotate feature annotations shown in this document.]
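Description:
pCIneo-lambdaN-HA-HsTNRC6A-siRNAres_I is a mammalian expression plasmid of about 10.7 kb built on the pCI-neo backbone. It is maintained in E. coli as a high-copy plasmid through a ColE1/pUC-type origin and selected with ampicillin via the β-lactamase gene. An f1 origin is also present, allowing single-stranded DNA production. For selection in mammalian cells, the backbone carries a neomycin phosphotransferase gene driven by the SV40 enhancer/early promoter and terminated by a synthetic poly(A) signal, which confers G418 resistance.

The expression cassette consists of the human cytomegalovirus immediate-early enhancer and promoter, followed by the chimeric β-globin/immunoglobulin intron that improves transcript processing and expression, and ends in an SV40 polyadenylation signal. A T7 promoter lies upstream of the insert and a T3 promoter fragment lies downstream of it. The insert is human TNRC6A (GW182), a scaffold protein that associates with Argonaute proteins and recruits deadenylase complexes during miRNA-mediated silencing. Relative to isoform 2 it carries one non-silent change, K1578E. The plasmid name indicates an N-terminal lambdaN peptide and an HA epitope tag, although the feature table does not annotate these separately. LambdaN binds boxB RNA hairpins and is generally used to tether a protein to a reporter mRNA, while HA allows detection by antibody. The "siRNAres" label implies a coding sequence altered to escape a TNRC6A-targeting siRNA, which would suit complementation experiments after knockdown of the endogenous protein. The record does not describe the specific changes. The depositor sequence may be theoretical rather than fully verified.
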