Addgene plasmid #146589: pCIneo-lambdaN-HA-HsTNRC6A-siRNAres_I
Purpose: Mammalian Expression of HsTNRC6A-siRNAres
Depositing lab: Elisa Izaurralde. Depositing organization: Max Planck Institute for Developmental Biology. Publication: A C-terminal silencing domain in GW182 is essential for miRNA function. Eulalio A, Helms S, Fritzsch C, Fauser M, Izaurralde E. RNA. 2009 Jun;15(6):1067-77. doi: 10.1261/rna.1605509. Epub 2009 Apr 21. PubMed 19383769.
Backbone
  Vector backbone: pCI-neo
  Vector type: Mammalian Expression
Growth in bacteria
  Bacterial resistance: Ampicillin, 100 μg/mL
  Growth temperature: 37°C
  Growth strain: DH5alpha
  Copy number: High Copy
Gene/Insert
  Gene/Insert name: HsTNRC6A-siRNAres
  Species: H. sapiens (human)
  Mutation: one non silent mutation K1578E compared to the sequence of isoform2 given by Uniprot: Q8NDV7-2
  Entrez Gene: TNRC6A (a.k.a. CAGH26, FAME6, GW1, GW182, TNRC6)
  Cloning method: Unknown
Terms and licenses: Academic/Nonprofit Terms; Industry Terms: Not Available to Industry
Depositor comments: Plasmids from this collection were made available to the research community and donated after the lab closed. Please note that the sequence provided by the depositing laboratory may be theoretical/predicted or based on Sanger sequencing results. There may be discrepancies between sequencing results obtained by Addgene and the depositor sequence. If an Addgene verified sequence is not available, please contact before placing your order to request that our lab fully sequence the plasmid.
How to cite: pCIneo-lambdaN-HA-HsTNRC6A-siRNAres_I was a gift from Elisa Izaurralde (Addgene plasmid # 146589 ; http://n2t.net/addgene:146589 ; RRID:Addgene_146589)
